>Addgene plasmid #32515 | pcDNA3.1-MEF2C-HA | addgene full sequence | sequence record 194354 | Addgene NGS Result
TTGTGTGTTGGAGGTCGCTGAGTAGTGCGCGAGCAAAATTTAAGCTACAACAAGGCAAGGCTTGACCGAC
AATTGCATGAAGAATCTGCTTAGGGTTAGGCGTTTTGCGCTGCTTCGCGATGTACGGGCCAGATATACGC
GTTGACATTGATTATTGACTAGTTATTAATAGTAATCAATTACGGGGTCATTAGTTCATAGCCCATATAT
GGAGTTCCGCGTTACATAACTTACGGTAAATGGCCCGCCTGGCTGACCGCCCAACGACCCCCGCCCATTG
ACGTCAATAATGACGTATGTTCCCATAGTAACGCCAATAGGGACTTTCCATTGACGTCAATGGGTGGAGT
ATTTACGGTAAACTGCCCACTTGGCAGTACATCAAGTGTATCATATGCCAAGTACGCCCCCTATTGACGT
CAATGACGGTAAATGGCCCGCCTGGCATTATGCCCAGTACATGACCTTATGGGACTTTCCTACTTGGCAG
TACATCTACGTATTAGTCATCGCTATTACCATGGTGATGCGGTTTTGGCAGTACATCAATGGGCGTGGAT
AGCGGTTTGACTCACGGGGATTTCCAAGTCTCCACCCCATTGACGTCAATGGGAGTTTGTTTTGGCACCA
AAATCAACGGGACTTTCCAAAATGTCGTAACAACTCCGCCCCATTGACGCAAATGGGCGGTAGGCGTGTA
CGGTGGGAGGTCTATATAAGCAGAGCTCTCTGGCTAACTAGAGAACCCACTGCTTACTGGCTTATCGAAA
TTAATACGACTCACTATAGGGAGACCCAAGCTGGCTAGCGTTTAAACTTAAGCTTGCCACCATGGGGAGA
AAAAAGATTCAGATTACGAGGATAATGGATGAGCGTAACAGACAGGTGACTTTTACGAAGAGGAAATTTG
GATTGATGAAGAAGGCTTATGAGCTGAGCGTGCTGTGTGACTGTGAGATTGCACTGATCATCTTCAACAG
CACCAACAAGCTGTTCCAGTACGCCAGCACTGACATGGATAAGGTGTTGCTCAAGTACACCGAGTACAAC
GAGCCGCACGAGAGCCGGACAAACTCAGACATTGTGGAGACATTGAGAAAGAAGGGCCTCAATGGCTGTG
ACAGCCCAGATCCCGATGCAGACGATTCAGTAGGTCACAGCCCTGAGTCTGAGGACAAGTACAGGAAAAT
TAACGAAGATATTGATCTAATGATCAGCAGGCAAAGATTGTGTGCTGTTCCACCTCCCAGCTTTGAGATG
CCAGTTACCATCCCAGTGTCCAGCCATAACAGTTTGGTGTACAGCAATCCTGTCAGCACACTGGGAAACC
CCAATCTTCTGCCACTGGCCCACCCGTCTCTGCAGAGGAATAGTATGTCTCCTGGTGTAACACATAGACC
TCCAAGTGCAGGTAACACAGGCGGTCTGATGGGCGGAGATCTGACATCCGGTGCAGGCACCAGCGCAGGG
AATGGATACGGCAACCCCCGGAACTCACCAGGCCTGCTGGTCTCACCTGGTAACCTGAACAAGAATATAC
AAGCCAAATCTCCTCCCCCTATGAATCTAGGAATGAATAATCGTAAGCCAGATCTCCGCGTTCTTATCCC
ACCTGGCAGCAAGAACACGATGCCATCAGTGAATCAAAGGATAAATAACTCCCAGTCGGCTCAGTCATTG
GCTACCCCGGTGGTTTCCGTAGCAACTCCTACTTTACCAGGACAAGGAATGGGAGGATATCCATCAGCCA
TTTCAACAACATATGGTACTGAGTACTCTCTGAGTAGCGCAGATCTGTCATCTCTGTCTGGCTTCAACAC
TGCCAGTGCGCTCCACCTCGGCTCTGTAACTGGCTGGCAGCAGCAGCACCTACATAACATGCCGCCATCT
GCCCTCAGTCAGTTGGGAGCTTGCACTAGCACTCATTTATCTCAGAGTTCAAATCTCTCCCTGCCTTCTA
CTCAAAGCCTCAGCATCAAGTCAGAACCTGTTTCTCCTCCTAGAGACCGTACCACCACCCCTTCGAGATA
CCCACAACACACCACGCGCCACGAGGCGGGGAGGTCTCCTGTTGACAGCTTGAGCAGCTGTAGCAGTTCC
TACGATGGGAGCGACCGAGAGGATCACCGGAACGAATTCCACTCCCCCATTGGACTCACCAGACCTTCGC
CGGACGAAAGGGAAAGTCCTTCAGTCAAGCGCATGCGACTCTCTGAAGGATGGGCAACATACCCATACGA
CGTGCCTGACTACGCCTAGGATCCGCGATCGAATTCTGCAGATATCCAGCACAGTGGCGGCCGCTCGAGT
CTAGAGGGCCCGTTTAAACCCGCTGATCAGCCTCGACTGTGCCTTCTAGTTGCCAGCCATCTGTTGTTTG
CCCCTCCCCCGTGCCTTCCTTGACCCTGGAAGGTGCCACTCCCACTGTCCTTTCCTAATAAAATGAGGAA
ATTGCATCGCATTGTCTGAGTAGGTGTCATTCTATTCTGGGGGGTGGGGTGGGGCAGGACAGCAAGGGGG
AGGATTGGGAAGACAATAGCAGGCATGCTGGGGATGCGGTGGGCTCTATGGCTTCTGAGGCGGAAAGAAC
CAGCTGGGGCTCTAGGGGGTATCCCC
[124 nt withheld, positions 2617-2740]
C
[91 nt withheld, positions 2742-2832]
A
[49 nt withheld, positions 2834-2882]
CCTTTGACGTTGGAGTCCACGTTCTTT
[37 nt withheld, positions 2910-2946]
ACCCTATCTCGGTCTATTCTTTTGATTTATAAGGGATTTTGCCGATTTCGGCCTATTGGTTAAAAAATGA
GCTGATTTAACAAAAATTTAACGCGAATTAATTCTGTGGAATGTGTGTCAGTTAGGGTGTGGAAAGTCCC
CAGGCTCCCCAGCAGGCAGAAGTATGCAAAGCATGCATCTCAATTAGTCAGCAACCAGGTGTGGAAAGTC
CCCAGGCTCCCCAGCAGGCAGAAGTATGCAAAGCATGCATCTCAATTAGTCAGCAACCATAGTCCCGCCC
CTAACTCCGCCCATCCCGCCCCTAACTCCGCCCAGTTCCGCCCATTCTCCGCCCCATGGCTGACTAATTT
TTTTTATTTATGCAGAGGCCGAGGCCGCCTCTGCCTCTGAGCTATTCCAGAAGTAGTGAGGAGGCTTTTT
TGGAGGCCTAGGCTTTTGCAAAAAGCTCCCGGGAGCTTGTATATCCATTTTCGGATCTGATCAAGAGACA
GGATGAGGATCGTTTCGCATGATTGAACAAGATGGATTGCACGCAGGTTCTCCGGCCGCTTGGGTGGAGA
GGCTATTCGGCTATGACTGGGCACAACAGACAATCGGCTGCTCTGATGCCGCCGTGTTCCGGCTGTCAGC
GCAGGGGCGCCCGGTTCTTTTTGTCAAGACCGACCTGTCCGGTGCCCTGAATGAACTGCAGGACGAGGCA
GCGCGGCTATCGTGGCTGGCCACGACGGGCGTTCCTTGCGCAGCTGTGCTCGACGTTGTCACTGAAGCGG
GAAGGGACTGGCTGCTATTGGGCGAAGTGCCGGGGCAGGATCTCCTGTCATCTCACCTTGCTCCTGCCGA
GAAAGTATCCATCATGGCTGATGCAATGCGGCGGCTGCATACGCTTGATCCGGCTACCTGCCCATTCGAC
CACCAAGCGAAACATCGCATCGAGCGAGCACGTACTCGGATGGAAGCCGGTCTTGTCGATCAGGATGATC
TGGACGAAGAGCATCAGGGGCTCGCGCCAGCCGAACTGTTCGCCAGGCTCAAGGCGCGCATGCCCGACGG
CGAGGATCTCGTCGTGACCCATGGCGATGCCTGCTTGCCGAATATCATGGTGGAAAATGGCCGCTTTTCT
GGATTCATCGACTGTGGCCGGCTGGGTGTGGCGGACCGCTATCAGGACATAGCGTTGGCTACCCGTGATA
TTGCTGAAGAGCTTGGCGGCGAATGGGCTGACCGCTTCCTCGTGCTTTACGGTATCGCCGCTCCCGATTC
GCAGCGCATCGCCTTCTATCGCCTTCTTGACGAGTTCTTCTGAGCGGGACTCTGGGGTTCGAAATGACCG
ACCAAGCGACGCCCAACCTGCCATCACGAGATTTCGATTCCACCGCCGCCTTCTATGAAAGGTTGGGCTT
CGGAATCGTTTTCCGGGACGCCGGCTGGATGATCCTCCAGCGCGGGGATCTCATGCTGGAGTTCTTCGCC
CACCCCAACTTGTTTATTGCAGCTTATAATGGTTACAAATAAAGCAATAGCATCACAAATTTCACAAATA
AAGCATTTTTTTCACTGCATTCTAGTTGTGGTTTGTCCAAACTCATCAATGTATCTTATCATGTCTGTAT
ACCGTCGACCTCTAGCTAGAGCTTGGCGTAATCATGGTCATAGCTGTTTCCTGTGTGAAATTGTTATCCG
CTCACAATTCCACACAACATACGAGCCGGAAGCATAAAGTGTAAAGCCTGGGGTGCCTAATGAGTGAGCT
AACTCACATTAATTGCGTTGCGCTCACTGCCCGCTTTCCAGTCGGGAAACCTGTCGTGCCAGCTGCATTA
ATGAATCGGCCAACGCGCGGGGAGAGGCGGTTTGCGTATTGGGCGCTCTTCCGCTTCCTCGCTCACTGAC
TCGCTGCGCTCGGTCGTTCGGCTGCGGCGAGCGGTATCAGCTCACTCAAAGGCGGTAATACGGTTATCCA
CAGAATCAGGGGATAACGCAGGAAAGAACATGTGAGCAAAAGGCCAGCAAAAGGCCAGGAACCGTAAAAA
GGCCGCGTTGCTGGCGTTTTTCCATAGGCTCCGCCCCCCTGACGAGCATCACAAAAATCGACGCTCAAGT
CAGAGGTGGCGAAACCCGACAGGACTATAAAGATACCAGGCGTTTCCCCCTGGAAGCTCCCTCGTGCGCT
CTCCTGTTCCGACCCTGCCGCTTACCGGATACCTGTCCGCCTTTCTCCCTTCGGGAAGCGTGGCGCTTTC
TCATAGCTCACGCTGTAGGTATCTCAGTTCGGTGTAGGTCGTTCGCTCCAAGCTGGGCTGTGTGCACGAA
CCCCCCGTTCAGCCCGACCGCTGCGCCTTATCCGGTAACTATCGTCTTGAGTCCAACCCGGTAAGACACG
ACTTATCGCCACTGGCAGCAGCCACTGGTAACAGGATTAGCAGAGCGAGGTATGTAGGCGGTGCTACAGA
GTTCTTGAAGTGGTGGCCTAACTACGGCTACACTAGAAGAACAGTATTTGGTATCTGCGCTCTGCTGAAG
CCAGTTACCTTCGGAAAAAGAGTTGGTAGCTCTTGATCCGGCAAACAAACCACCGCTGGTAGCGGTGGTT
TTTTTGTTTGCAAGCAGCAGATTACGCGCAGAAAAAAAGGATCTCAAGAAGATCCTTTGATCTTTTCTAC
GGGGTCTGACGCTCAGTGGAACGAAAACTCACGTTAAGGGATTTTGGTCATGAGATTATCAAAAAGGATC
TTCACCTAGATCCTTTTAAATTAAAAATGAAGTTTTAAATCAATCTAAAGTATATATGAGTAAACTTGGT
CTGACAGTTACCAATGCTTAATCAGTGAGGCACCTATCTCAGCGATCTGTCTATTTCGTTCATCCATAGT
TGCCTGACTCCCCGTCGTGTAGATAACTACGATACGGGAGGGCTTACCATCTGGCCCCAGTGCTGCAATG
ATACCGCGAGACCCACGCTCACCGGCTCCAGATTTATCAGCAATAAACCAGCCAGCCGGAAGGGCCGAGC
GCAGAAGTGGTCCTGCAACTTTATCCGCCTCCATCCAGTCTATTAATTGTTGCCGGGAAGCTAGAGTAAG
TAGTTCGCCAGTTAATAGTTTGCGCAACGTTGTTGCCATTGCTACAGGCATCGTGGTGTCACGCTCGTCG
TTTGGTATGGCTTCATTCAGCTCCGGTTCCCAACGATCAAGGCGAGTTACATGATCCCCCATGTTGTGCA
AAAAAGCGGTTAGCTCCTTCGGTCCTCCGATCGTTGTCAGAAGTAAGTTGGCCGCAGTGTTATCACTCAT
GGTTATGGCAGCACTGCATAATTCTCTTACTGTCATGCCATCCGTAAGATGCTTTTCTGTGACTGGTGAG
TACTCAACCAAGTCATTCTGAGAATAGTGTATGCGGCGACCGAGTTGCTCTTGCCCGGCGTCAATACGGG
ATAATACCGCGCCACATAGCAGAACTTTAAAAGTGCTCATCATTGGAAAACGTTCTTCGGGGCGAAAACT
CTCAAGGATCTTACCGCTGTTGAGATCCAGTTCGATGTAACCCACTCGTGCACCCAACTGATCTTCAGCA
TCTTTTACTTTCACCAGCGTTTCTGGGTGAGCAAAAACAGGAAGGCAAAATGCCGCAAAAAAGGGAATAA
GGGCGACACGGAAATGTTGAATACTCATACTCTTCCTTTTTCAATATTATTGAAGCATTTATCAGGGTTA
TTGTCTCATGAGCGGATACATATTTGAATGTATTTAGAAAAATAAACAAATAGGGGTTCCGCGCACATTT
CCCCGAAAAGTGCCACCTGACGTCGACGGATCGGGAGATCTCCCGATCCCCTATGGTGCACTCTCAGTAC
AATCTGCTCTGATGCCGCATAGTTAAGCCAGTATCTGCTCCCTGC
Features (pLannotate 1.2.2; 20 found; start..end, strand, type, name):
    144..523     +  enhancer       CMV enhancer: human cytomegalovirus immediate early enhancer
    524..727     +  promoter       CMV promoter: human cytomegalovirus (CMV) immediate early promoter
    723..756     +  LTR            5' LTR (truncated) (fragment): truncated 5' long terminal repeat (LTR) from HIV-1
    772..790     +  promoter       T7 promoter: promoter for bacteriophage T7 RNA polymerase
    832..2229    +  CDS            Mef2c: MEF2C_MOUSE - Experimental evidence at protein level: Swiss-Prot protein existence level 1. Transcription activator which binds specifically to the MEF2 element present in the regulatory regions of many muscle-specific genes. Controls cardiac morphogenesis and myogenesis, and is also involved in vascular development. Enhances transcriptional activation mediated by SOX18 (PubMed:11554755). May also be involved in neurogenesis and in the development of cortical architecture. Isoforms that lack the repressor domain are more active than isoform 1 (By similarity). Plays an essential role in hippoca
   2347..2571    +  polyA_signal   bGH poly(A) signal: bovine growth hormone polyadenylation signal
   2575..2596    +  promoter       SV40 promoter (fragment): SV40 enhancer and early promoter
   2617..3045    +  rep_origin     f1 ori (sequence partly withheld): f1 bacteriophage origin of replication; arrow indicates direction of (+) strand synthesis
   3059..3388    +  promoter       SV40 promoter: SV40 enhancer and early promoter
   3455..4246    +  CDS            neo: KKA2_KLEPN - Also known as kan, nptII. Experimental evidence at protein level: Swiss-Prot protein existence level 1. Resistance to kanamycin, neomycin, paromomycin, ribostamycin, butirosin and gentamicin B. From Klebsiella pneumoniae.
   4270..4428    +  CDS            ble (fragment): BLE_KLEPN - Experimental evidence at protein level: Swiss-Prot protein existence level 1. Binding protein with a strong affinity to the bleomycin family of antibiotics. Binds to CL990; an antimitotic-antibiotic compound. From Klebsiella pneumoniae.
   4423..4544    +  polyA_signal   SV40 poly(A) signal: SV40 polyadenylation signal
   4617..4633    -  protein_bind   lac operator: The lac repressor binds to the lac operator to inhibit transcription in E. coli. This inhibition can be relieved by adding lactose or isopropyl-β-D-thiogalactopyranoside (IPTG). lac repressor encoded by lacI
   4641..4671    -  promoter       lac promoter: promoter for the E. coli lac operon
   4686..4707    -  protein_bind   CAP binding site: CAP binding activates transcription in the presence of cAMP. E. coli catabolite activator protein
   4720..4812    -  CDS            lacI (fragment): lac repressor; lacI; The lac repressor binds to the lac operator to inhibit transcription in E. coli. This inhibition can be relieved by adding lactose or isopropyl-β-D-thiogalactopyranoside (IPTG).
   4995..5583    -  rep_origin     ori: high-copy-number ColE1/pMB1/pBR322/pUC origin of replication
   5754..6614    -  CDS            AmpR: β-lactamase; bla; confers resistance to ampicillin, carbenicillin, and related antibiotics
   6615..6719    -  promoter       AmpR promoter: bla
   6778..6830    -  misc_feature   bom (fragment): basis of mobility region from pBR322
