[The description below was written by a language model from this plasmid's Addgene catalogue record and pLannotate feature annotations shown in this document.]
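Description:
pcDNA3.1-MEF2C-HA is a mammalian expression plasmid built on the Invitrogen pcDNA3.1 backbone and carrying the mouse Mef2c coding sequence. In E. coli it is maintained at high copy through a ColE1/pUC-type origin and selected with ampicillin via the β-lactamase gene. An f1 phage origin is also present. For mammalian cells the backbone supplies a neomycin phosphotransferase cassette driven by the SV40 enhancer/early promoter and terminated by the SV40 polyadenylation signal, which allows G418 selection of stable transfectants. The full sequence record is about 6.8 kb, consistent with a roughly 5.4 kb backbone plus the insert.

The insert was cloned between HindIII and BamHI sites, both of which are retained. It sits downstream of the human cytomegalovirus immediate-early enhancer and promoter and upstream of the bovine growth hormone polyadenylation signal, giving strong constitutive expression after transfection. A T7 promoter lies between the CMV promoter and the insert, so the insert can also be transcribed in vitro, and it serves as a sequencing primer site. The catalogue lists an HA epitope fused to the C terminus of MEF2C. The automated feature table annotates only the Mef2c open reading frame and does not mark the tag separately. The short hits called as HIV-1 LTR, ble, lacI and bom fragments appear to be residual backbone sequence rather than functional elements.

MEF2C is a MEF2-family transcriptional activator involved in muscle, cardiac and vascular development. The associated publication concerns a parathyroid hormone-related peptide, protein phosphatase 2A, HDAC4 and MEF2 pathway controlling chondrocyte hypertrophy. This suggests the plasmid is used to overexpress an epitope-tagged MEF2C that can be detected or immunoprecipitated in cultured cells.
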