Addgene plasmid #32515: pcDNA3.1-MEF2C-HA
Depositing lab: Andrew Lassar. Depositing organization: Harvard Medical School. Publication: Parathyroid hormone-related peptide represses chondrocyte hypertrophy through a protein phosphatase 2A/histone deacetylase 4/MEF2 pathway. Kozhemyakina E, Cohen T, Yao TP, Lassar AB. Mol Cell Biol. 2009 Nov;29(21):5751-62. Epub 2009 Aug 24. 10.1128/MCB.00415-09 PubMed 19704004.
Backbone
  Vector backbone: pcDNA3.1
  Backbone manufacturer: Invitrogen
  Backbone size w/o insert (bp): 5400
  Vector type: Mammalian Expression
Growth in bacteria
  Bacterial resistance: Ampicillin, 100 μg/mL
  Growth temperature: 37°C
  Growth strain: DH5alpha
  Copy number: High Copy
Gene/Insert
  Gene/Insert name: Mef2c
  Species: M. musculus (mouse)
  Entrez Gene: Mef2c (a.k.a. 5430401D19Rik, 9930028G15Rik, Mef2)
  Promoter: CMV
  Tag / fusion protein: HA (C terminal on insert)
  Cloning method: Restriction Enzyme; 5′ cloning site HindIII (not destroyed); 3′ cloning site BamHI (not destroyed)
  Sequencing primers: 5′ T7 forward; 3′ BGH_rev
Terms and licenses: Academic/Nonprofit Terms; Industry Terms: Not Available to Industry
How to cite: pcDNA3.1-MEF2C-HA was a gift from Andrew Lassar (Addgene plasmid # 32515 ; http://n2t.net/addgene:32515 ; RRID:Addgene_32515)
