>Addgene plasmid #32515 | pcDNA3.1-MEF2C-HA | addgene partial sequence | sequence record 38160 | BGH-rev 5'-TAGAAGGCACAGTCGAGG-3'
CTCTAGACTCGAGCGGCCGCCACTGTGCTGGATATCTGCAGAATTCGATCGCGGATCCTAGGCGTAGTCA
GGCACGTCGTATGGGTATGTTGCCCATCCTTCAGAGAGTCGCATGCGCTTGACTGAAGGACTTTCCCTTT
CGTCCGGCGAAGGTCTGGTGAGTCCAATGGGGGAGTGGAATTCGTTCCGGTGATCCTCTCGGTCGCTCCC
ATCGTAGGAACTGCTACAGCTGCTCAAGCTGTCAACAGGAGACCTCCCCGCCTCGTGGCGCGTGGTGTGT
TGTGGGTATCTCGAAGGGGTGGTGGTACGGTCTCTAGGAGGAGAAACAGGTTCTGACTTGATGCTGAGGC
TTTGAGTAGAAGGCAGGGAGAGATTTGAACTCTGAGATAAATGAGTGCTAGTGCAAGCTCCCAACTGACT
GAGGGCAGATGGCGGCATGTTATGTAGGTGCTGCTGCTGCCAGCCAGTTACAGAGCCGAGGTGGAGCGCA
CTGGCAGTGTTGAAGCCAGACAGAGATGACAGATCTGCGCTACTCAGAGAGTACTCAGTACCATATGTTG
TTGAAATGGCTGATGGATATCCTCCCATTCCTTGTCCTGGTAAAGTAGGAGTTGCTACGGAAACCACCGG
GGTAGCCAATGACTGAGCCGACTGGGAGTTATTTATCCTTTGATTCACTGATGGCATCGTGTTCTTGCTG
CCAGGTGGGATAAGAACGCGGAGATCTGGCTTACGATTATTCATTCCTAGATTCATAGGGGGAGGAGATT
TGGCTTGTATATTCTTGTTCAGGTTACCA
